Addgene plasmid #118082: pSB1K3 containing mRFP1
Purpose: For course in "Synthetic Biology: A Lab Manual"
Depositing lab: Anthony Forster. Publication: Engineering a palette of eukaryotic chromoproteins for bacterial synthetic biology. Liljeruhm J, Funk SK, Tietscher S, Edlund AD, Jamal S, Wistrand-Yuen P, Dyrhage K, Gynna A, Ivermark K, Lovgren J, Tornblom V, Virtanen A, Lundin ER, Wistrand-Yuen E, Forster AC. J Biol Eng. 2018 May 10;12:8. doi: 10.1186/s13036-018-0100-0. eCollection 2018. 100 PubMed 29760772.
Backbone
  Vector backbone: BioBrick pSB1K3 vector
  Backbone manufacturer: iGEM Registry
  Vector type: Escherichia coli
Growth in bacteria
  Bacterial resistance: Kanamycin, 50 μg/mL
  Growth temperature: 37°C
  Growth strain: DH5alpha
  Copy number: High Copy
Gene/Insert
  Gene/Insert name: promoter, RBS, mRFP1
  Species: Synthetic
Terms and licenses: Academic/Nonprofit Terms; Industry Terms: Not Available to Industry
How to cite: pSB1K3 containing mRFP1 was a gift from Anthony Forster (Addgene plasmid # 118082 ; http://n2t.net/addgene:118082 ; RRID:Addgene_118082)
