[The description below was written by a language model from this plasmid's Addgene catalogue record and the feature table of its GenBank file.]
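Description:
pSB1K3 containing mRFP1 is a small (3,273 bp) circular E. coli plasmid built on the BioBrick pSB1K3 backbone from the iGEM Registry. It replicates from a high-copy ColE1/pMB1/pUC-type origin and is selected with kanamycin through the aph(3')-Ia aminoglycoside phosphotransferase gene (KanR). As is typical of BioBrick assembly vectors, the cloning region is bounded by the standard BioBrick prefix and suffix. These provide the restriction sites used for standardized part swapping and assembly. Transcription terminators (a putative bacterial terminator upstream and a his operon terminator downstream) flank the region to insulate the insert from backbone transcription.

The insert is a complete synthetic bacterial expression cassette for the red fluorescent protein mRFP1, a monomeric derivative of DsRed. A CAP binding site, lac promoter and lac operator drive transcription, so expression is activated by cAMP-CAP and can be repressed by LacI and relieved with IPTG or lactose in hosts that supply the repressor. The plasmid itself carries no annotated lacI gene. A strong ribosome binding site precedes the mRFP1 coding sequence, and tandem rrnB T1 and T7Te terminators end the transcript.

The plasmid was deposited as teaching material for a synthetic biology laboratory course and is associated with work on chromoprotein reporters for bacteria. In BioBrick practice, a coloured cassette of this kind lets colonies that retain the original insert be distinguished visually from those in which it has been replaced by a new part, although the record itself states only the course use.
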