LOCUS       Exported 3273 bp ds-DNA circular SYN 12-MAY-2021
DEFINITION  For course in ""Synthetic Biology: A Lab Manual"".
ACCESSION   .
VERSION     .
KEYWORDS    pSB1K3 containing mRFP1
SOURCE      synthetic DNA construct
  ORGANISM  synthetic DNA construct
REFERENCE   1 (bases 1 to 3273)
  AUTHORS   Liljeruhm J, Funk SK, Tietscher S, Edlund AD, Jamal S, Wistrand-Yuen
            P, Dyrhage K, Gynna A, Ivermark K, Lovgren J, Tornblom V, Virtanen
            A, Lundin ER, Wistrand-Yuen E, Forster AC
  TITLE     Engineering a palette of eukaryotic chromoproteins for bacterial
            synthetic biology.
  JOURNAL   J Biol Eng. 2018 May 10;12:8. doi: 10.1186/s13036-018-0100-0.
            eCollection 2018.
  PUBMED    29760772
REFERENCE   2 (bases 1 to 3273)
  AUTHORS   .
  TITLE     Direct Submission
  JOURNAL   Exported May 12, 2021 from SnapGene Server 1.1.58
            http://www.snapgene.com
FEATURES             Location/Qualifiers
     source          1..3273
                     /organism="synthetic DNA construct"
                     /mol_type="other DNA"
     promoter        15..45
                     /label=lac promoter
                     /note="promoter for the E. coli lac operon"
     protein_bind    53..69
                     /label=lac operator
                     /bound_moiety="lac repressor encoded by lacI"
                     /note="The lac repressor binds to the lac operator to
                     inhibit transcription in E. coli. This inhibition can be
                     relieved by adding lactose or
                     isopropyl-beta-D-thiogalactopyranoside (IPTG)."
     RBS             87..98
                     /note="strong bacterial ribosome binding site (Elowitz and
                     Leibler, 2000)"
     CDS             105..782
                     /codon_start=1
                     /product="monomeric derivative of DsRed (Campbell et al.,
                     2002)"
                     /label=mRFP1
                     /translation="MASSEDVIKEFMRFKVRMEGSVNGHEFEIEGEGEGRPYEGTQTAK
                     LKVTKGGPLPFAWDILSPQFQYGSKAYVKHPADIPDYLKLSFPEGFKWERVMNFEDGGV
                     VTVTQDSSLQDGEFIYKVKLRGTNFPSDGPVMQKKTMGWEASTERMYPEDGALKGEIKM
                     RLKLKDGGHYDAEVKTTYMAKKPVQLPGAYKTDIKLDITSHNEDYTIVEQYERAEGRHS
                     TGA"
     terminator      827..898
                     /label=rrnB T1 terminator
                     /note="transcription terminator T1 from the E. coli rrnB
                     gene"
     terminator      914..941
                     /label=T7Te terminator
                     /note="phage T7 early transcription terminator"
     misc_feature    948..968
                     /label=BioBrick suffix
                     /note="universal suffix for all parts"
     terminator      969..1026
                     /label=his operon terminator
                     /note="This putative transcriptin terminator from the E.
                     coli his operon has a 2-bp deletion introduced during
                     synthesis. Its efficiency has not been determined."
     primer_bind     complement(1050..1067)
                     /label=L4440
                     /note="L4440 vector, forward primer"
     rep_origin      complement(1221..1809)
                     /direction=LEFT
                     /label=ori
                     /note="high-copy-number ColE1/pMB1/pBR322/pUC origin of
                     replication"
     primer_bind     complement(1301..1320)
                     /label=pBR322ori-F
                     /note="pBR322 origin, forward primer"
     CDS             complement(2042..2857)
                     /codon_start=1
                     /gene="aph(3')-Ia"
                     /product="aminoglycoside phosphotransferase"
                     /label=KanR
                     /note="confers resistance to kanamycin in bacteria or G418
                     (Geneticin(R)) in eukaryotes"
                     /translation="MSHIQRETSCSRPRLNSNMDADLYGYKWARDNVGQSGATIYRLYG
                     KPDAPELFLKHGKGSVANDVTDEMVRLNWLTEFMPLPTIKHFIRTPDDAWLLTTAIPGK
                     TAFQVLEEYPDSGENIVDALAVFLRRLHSIPVCNCPFNSDRVFRLAQAQSRMNNGLVDA
                     SDFDDERNGWPVEQVWKEMHKLLPFSPDSVVTHGDFSLDNLIFDEGKLIGCIDVGRVGI
                     ADRYQDLAILWNCLGEFSPSLQKRLFQKYGIDNPDMNKLQFHLMLDEFF"
     primer_bind     2765..2784
                     /label=Kan-R
                     /note="Kanamycin resistance gene, reverse primer"
     primer_bind     2849..2868
                     /label=pENTR-R
                     /note="pENTR vectors, reverse primer"
     primer_bind     3062..3080
                     /label=pBRforEco
                     /note="pBR322 vectors, upsteam of EcoRI site, forward
                     primer"
     terminator      3084..3127
                     /label=bacterial terminator
                     /note="putative bacterial transcription terminator"
     misc_feature    3130..3151
                     /label=BioBrick prefix
                     /note="BioBrick prefix for parts that do not start with
                     ""ATG"""
     protein_bind    3252..3273
                     /label=CAP binding site
                     /bound_moiety="E. coli catabolite activator protein"
                     /note="CAP binding activates transcription in the presence
                     of cAMP."
ORIGIN
        1 taggcacccc aggctttaca ctttatgctt ccggctcgta tgttgtgtgg aattgtgagc
       61 ggataacaat ttcacacata ctagagaaag aggagaaata ctagatggct tcctccgaag
      121 acgttatcaa agagttcatg cgtttcaaag ttcgtatgga aggttccgtt aacggtcacg
      181 agttcgaaat cgaaggtgaa ggtgaaggtc gtccgtacga aggtacccag accgctaaac
      241 tgaaagttac caaaggtggt ccgctgccgt tcgcttggga catcctgtcc ccgcagttcc
      301 agtacggttc caaagcttac gttaaacacc cggctgacat cccggactac ctgaaactgt
      361 ccttcccgga aggtttcaaa tgggaacgtg ttatgaactt cgaagacggt ggtgttgtta
      421 ccgttaccca ggactcctcc ctgcaagacg gtgagttcat ctacaaagtt aaactgcgtg
      481 gtaccaactt cccgtccgac ggtccggtta tgcagaaaaa aaccatgggt tgggaagctt
      541 ccaccgaacg tatgtacccg gaagacggtg ctctgaaagg tgaaatcaaa atgcgtctga
      601 aactgaaaga cggtggtcac tacgacgctg aagttaaaac cacctacatg gctaaaaaac
      661 cggttcagct gccgggtgct tacaaaaccg acatcaaact ggacatcacc tcccacaacg
      721 aagactacac catcgttgaa cagtacgaac gtgctgaagg tcgtcactcc accggtgctt
      781 aataacgctg atagtgctag tgtagatcgc tactagagcc aggcatcaaa taaaacgaaa
      841 ggctcagtcg aaagactggg cctttcgttt tatctgttgt ttgtcggtga acgctctcta
      901 ctagagtcac actggctcac cttcgggtgg gcctttctgc gtttatatac tagtagcggc
      961 cgctgcagtc cggcaaaaaa gggcaaggtg tcaccaccct gccctttttc tttaaaaccg
     1021 aaaagattac ttcgcgttat gcaggcttcc tcgctcactg actcgctgcg ctcggtcgtt
     1081 cggctgcggc gagcggtatc agctcactca aaggcggtaa tacggttatc cacagaatca
     1141 ggggataacg caggaaagaa catgtgagca aaaggccagc aaaaggccag gaaccgtaaa
     1201 aaggccgcgt tgctggcgtt tttccacagg ctccgccccc ctgacgagca tcacaaaaat
     1261 cgacgctcaa gtcagaggtg gcgaaacccg acaggactat aaagatacca ggcgtttccc
     1321 cctggaagct ccctcgtgcg ctctcctgtt ccgaccctgc cgcttaccgg atacctgtcc
     1381 gcctttctcc cttcgggaag cgtggcgctt tctcatagct cacgctgtag gtatctcagt
     1441 tcggtgtagg tcgttcgctc caagctgggc tgtgtgcacg aaccccccgt tcagcccgac
     1501 cgctgcgcct tatccggtaa ctatcgtctt gagtccaacc cggtaagaca cgacttatcg
     1561 ccactggcag cagccactgg taacaggatt agcagagcga ggtatgtagg cggtgctaca
     1621 gagttcttga agtggtggcc taactacggc tacactagaa gaacagtatt tggtatctgc
     1681 gctctgctga agccagttac cttcggaaaa agagttggta gctcttgatc cggcaaacaa
     1741 accaccgctg gtagcggtgg tttttttgtt tgcaagcagc agattacgcg cagaaaaaaa
     1801 ggatctcaag aagatccttt gatcttttct acggggtctg acgctcagtg gaacgaaaac
     1861 tcacgttaag ggattttggt catgagatta tcaaaaagga tcttcaccta gatcctttta
     1921 aattaaaaat gaagttttaa atcaatctaa agtatatatg agtaaacttg gtctgacagc
     1981 tcgagtcccg tcaagtcagc gtaatgctct gccagtgtta caaccaatta accaattctg
     2041 attagaaaaa ctcatcgagc atcaaatgaa actgcaattt attcatatca ggattatcaa
     2101 taccatattt ttgaaaaagc cgtttctgta atgaaggaga aaactcaccg aggcagttcc
     2161 ataggatggc aagatcctgg tatcggtctg cgattccgac tcgtccaaca tcaatacaac
     2221 ctattaattt cccctcgtca aaaataaggt tatcaagtga gaaatcacca tgagtgacga
     2281 ctgaatccgg tgagaatggc aaaagcttat gcatttcttt ccagacttgt tcaacaggcc
     2341 agccattacg ctcgtcatca aaatcactcg catcaaccaa accgttattc attcgtgatt
     2401 gcgcctgagc gagacgaaat acgcgatcgc tgttaaaagg acaattacaa acaggaatcg
     2461 aatgcaaccg gcgcaggaac actgccagcg catcaacaat attttcacct gaatcaggat
     2521 attcttctaa tacctggaat gctgttttcc cggggatcgc agtggtgagt aaccatgcat
     2581 catcaggagt acggataaaa tgcttgatgg tcggaagagg cataaattcc gtcagccagt
     2641 ttagtctgac catctcatct gtaacatcat tggcaacgct acctttgcca tgtttcagaa
     2701 acaactctgg cgcatcgggc ttcccataca atcgatagat tgtcgcacct gattgcccga
     2761 cattatcgcg agcccattta tacccatata aatcagcatc catgttggaa tttaatcgcg
     2821 gcctggagca agacgtttcc cgttgaatat ggctcataac accccttgta ttactgttta
     2881 tgtaagcaga cagttttatt gttcatgatg atatattttt atcttgtgca atgtaacatc
     2941 agagattttg agacacaacg tggctttgtt gaataaatcg aacttttgct gagttgaagg
     3001 atcagctcga gtgccacttg acgtctaaga aaccattatt atcatgacat taacctataa
     3061 aaataggcgt atcacgaggc agaatttcag ataaaaaaaa tccttagctt tcgctaagga
     3121 tgatttctgg aattcgcggc cgcttctaga gcaatacgca aaccgcctct ccccgcgcgt
     3181 tggccgattc attaatgcag ctggcacgac aggtttcccg actggaaagc gggcagtgag
     3241 cgcaacgcaa ttaatgtgag ttagctcact cat
//
