>Addgene plasmid #118082 | pSB1K3 containing mRFP1 | depositor partial sequence | sequence record 222986 | mRFP1
ATGGCTTCCTCCGAAGACGTTATCAAAGAGTTCATGCGTTTCAAAGTTCGTATGGAAGGTTCCGTTAACG
GTCACGAGTTCGAAATCGAAGGTGAAGGTGAAGGTCGTCCGTACGAAGGTACCCAGACCGCTAAACTGAA
AGTTACCAAAGGTGGTCCGCTGCCGTTCGCTTGGGACATCCTGTCCCCGCAGTTCCAGTACGGTTCCAAA
GCTTACGTTAAACACCCGGCTGACATCCCGGACTACCTGAAACTGTCCTTCCCGGAAGGTTTCAAATGGG
AACGTGTTATGAACTTCGAAGACGGTGGTGTTGTTACCGTTACCCAGGACTCCTCCCTGCAAGACGGTGA
GTTCATCTACAAAGTTAAACTGCGTGGTACCAACTTCCCGTCCGACGGTCCGGTTATGCAGAAAAAAACC
ATGGGTTGGGAAGCTTCCACCGAACGTATGTACCCGGAAGACGGTGCTCTGAAAGGTGAAATCAAAATGC
GTCTGAAACTGAAAGACGGTGGTCACTACGACGCTGAAGTTAAAACCACCTACATGGCTAAAAAACCGGT
TCAGCTGCCGGGTGCTTACAAAACCGACATCAAACTGGACATCACCTCCCACAACGAAGACTACACCATC
GTTGAACAGTACGAACGTGCTGAAGGTCGTCACTCCACCGGTGCTTAATAACGCTGATAGTGCTAGTGTA
GATCGC
